>Addgene plasmid #83442 | pSOD1E133K-AcGFP1 | depositor full sequence | sequence record 159063 | pSOD1E133K-AcGFP1 sequence 5187 bps
TAGTTATTAATAGTAATCAATTACGGGGTCATTAGTTCATAGCCCATATATGGAGTTCCGCGTTACATAA
CTTACGGTAAATGGCCCGCCTGGCTGACCGCCCAACGACCCCCGCCCATTGACGTCAATAATGACGTATG
TTCCCATAGTAACGCCAATAGGGACTTTCCATTGACGTCAATGGGTGGAGTATTTACGGTAAACTGCCCA
CTTGGCAGTACATCAAGTGTATCATATGCCAAGTACGCCCCCTATTGACGTCAATGACGGTAAATGGCCC
GCCTGGCATTATGCCCAGTACATGACCTTATGGGACTTTCCTACTTGGCAGTACATCTACGTATTAGTCA
TCGCTATTACCATGGTGATGCGGTTTTGGCAGTACATCAATGGGCGTGGATAGCGGTTTGACTCACGGGG
ATTTCCAAGTCTCCACCCCATTGACGTCAATGGGAGTTTGTTTTGGCACCAAAATCAACGGGACTTTCCA
AAATGTCGTAACAACTCCGCCCCATTGACGCAAATGGGCGGTAGGCGTGTACGGTGGGAGGTCTATATAA
GCAGAGCTGGTTTAGTGAACCGTCAGATCCGCTAGCGCTACCGGACTCAGATCTCGAGCTCAAGCTTCGA
ATTCCATGGCGACGAAGGCCGTGTGCGTGCTGAAGGGCGACGGCCCAGTGCAGGGCATCATCAATTTCGA
GCAGAAGGAAAGTAATGGACCAGTGAAGGTGTGGGGAAGCATTAAAGGACTGACTGAAGGCCTGCATGGA
TTCCATGTTCATGAGTTTGGAGATAATACAGCAGGCTGTACCAGTGCAGGTCCTCACTTTAATCCTCTAT
CCAGAAAACACGGTGGGCCAAAGGATGAAGAGAGGCATGTTGGAGACTTGGGCAATGTGACTGCTGACAA
AGATGGTGTGGCCGATGTGTCTATTGAAGATTCTGTGATCTCACTCTCAGGAGACCATTGCATCATTGGC
CGCACACTGGTGGTCCATGAAAAAGCAGATGACTTGGGCAAAGGTGGAAATAAAGAAAGTACAAAGACAG
GAAACGCTGGAAGTCGTTTGGCTTGTGGTGTAATTGGGATCGCCCAAGGGTCGACGGTACCGCGGGCCCG
GGATCCACCGGTCATGGTGAGCAAGGGCGCCGAGCTGTTCACCGGCATCGTGCCCATCCTGATCGAGCTG
AATGGCGATGTGAATGGCCACAAGTTCAGCGTGAGCGGCGAGGGCGAGGGCGATGCCACCTACGGCAAGC
TGACCCTGAAGTTCATCTGCACCACCGGCAAGCTGCCTGTGCCCTGGCCCACCCTGGTGACCACCCTGAG
CTACGGCGTGCAGTGCTTCTCACGCTACCCCGATCACATGAAGCAGCACGACTTCTTCAAGAGCGCCATG
CCTGAGGGCTACATCCAGGAGCGCACCATCTTCTTCGAGGATGACGGCAACTACAAGTCGCGCGCCGAGG
TGAAGTTCGAGGGCGATACCCTGGTGAATCGCATCGAGCTGACCGGCACCGATTTCAAGGAGGATGGCAA
CATCCTGGGCAATAAGATGGAGTACAACTACAACGCCCACAATGTGTACATCATGACCGACAAGGCCAAG
AATGGCATCAAGGTGAACTTCAAGATCCGCCACAACATCGAGGATGGCAGCGTGCAGCTGGCCGACCACT
ACCAGCAGAATACCCCCATCGGCGATGGCCCTGTGCTGCTGCCCGATAACCACTACCTGTCCACCCAGAG
CGCCCTGTCCAAGGACCCCAACGAGAAGCGCGATCACATGATCTACTTCGGCTTCGTGACCGCCGCCGCC
ATCACCCACGGCATGGATGAGCTGTACAAGTGAGCGGCCGCGACTCTAGATCATAATCAGCCATACCACA
TTTGTAGAGGTTTTACTTGCTTTAAAAAACCTCCCACACCTCCCCCTGAACCTGAAACATAAAATGAATG
CAATTGTTGTTGTTAACTTGTTTATTGCAGCTTATAATGGTTACAAATAAAGCAATAGCATCACAAATTT
CACAAATAAAGCATTTTTTTCACTGCATTCTAGTTGTGGTTTGTCCAAACTCATCAATGTATCTTAAGGC
GTAAATTGTAAGCGTTAATATTTTGTTAAAATTCGCGTTAAATTTTTGTTAAATCAGCTCATTTTTTAAC
CAATAGGCCGAAATCGGCAAAATCCCTTATAAATCAAAAGAATAGACCGAGATAGGGT
[37 nt withheld, positions 2229-2265]
AAAGAACGTGGACTCCAACGTCAAAGG
[49 nt withheld, positions 2293-2341]
T
[91 nt withheld, positions 2343-2433]
G
[124 nt withheld, positions 2435-2558]
CAGGTGGCACTTTTCGGGGAAATGTGCGCGGAACCCCTATTTGTTTATTTTTCTAAATACATTCAAATAT
GTATCCGCTCATGAGACAATAACCCTGATAAATGCTTCAATAATATTGAAAAAGGAAGAGTCCTGAGGCG
GAAAGAACCAGCTGTGGAATGTGTGTCAGTTAGGGTGTGGAAAGTCCCCAGGCTCCCCAGCAGGCAGAAG
TATGCAAAGCATGCATCTCAATTAGTCAGCAACCAGGTGTGGAAAGTCCCCAGGCTCCCCAGCAGGCAGA
AGTATGCAAAGCATGCATCTCAATTAGTCAGCAACCATAGTCCCGCCCCTAACTCCGCCCATCCCGCCCC
TAACTCCGCCCAGTTCCGCCCATTCTCCGCCCCATGGCTGACTAATTTTTTTTATTTATGCAGAGGCCGA
GGCCGCCTCGGCCTCTGAGCTATTCCAGAAGTAGTGAGGAGGCTTTTTTGGAGGCCTAGGCTTTTGCAAA
GATCGATCAAGAGACAGGATGAGGATCGTTTCGCATGATTGAACAAGATGGATTGCACGCAGGTTCTCCG
GCCGCTTGGGTGGAGAGGCTATTCGGCTATGACTGGGCACAACAGACAATCGGCTGCTCTGATGCCGCCG
TGTTCCGGCTGTCAGCGCAGGGGCGCCCGGTTCTTTTTGTCAAGACCGACCTGTCCGGTGCCCTGAATGA
ACTGCAAGACGAGGCAGCGCGGCTATCGTGGCTGGCCACGACGGGCGTTCCTTGCGCAGCTGTGCTCGAC
GTTGTCACTGAAGCGGGAAGGGACTGGCTGCTATTGGGCGAAGTGCCGGGGCAGGATCTCCTGTCATCTC
ACCTTGCTCCTGCCGAGAAAGTATCCATCATGGCTGATGCAATGCGGCGGCTGCATACGCTTGATCCGGC
TACCTGCCCATTCGACCACCAAGCGAAACATCGCATCGAGCGAGCACGTACTCGGATGGAAGCCGGTCTT
GTCGATCAGGATGATCTGGACGAAGAGCATCAGGGGCTCGCGCCAGCCGAACTGTTCGCCAGGCTCAAGG
CGAGCATGCCCGACGGCGAGGATCTCGTCGTGACCCATGGCGATGCCTGCTTGCCGAATATCATGGTGGA
AAATGGCCGCTTTTCTGGATTCATCGACTGTGGCCGGCTGGGTGTGGCGGACCGCTATCAGGACATAGCG
TTGGCTACCCGTGATATTGCTGAAGAGCTTGGCGGCGAATGGGCTGACCGCTTCCTCGTGCTTTACGGTA
TCGCCGCTCCCGATTCGCAGCGCATCGCCTTCTATCGCCTTCTTGACGAGTTCTTCTGAGCGGGACTCTG
GGGTTCGAAATGACCGACCAAGCGACGCCCAACCTGCCATCACGAGATTTCGATTCCACCGCCGCCTTCT
ATGAAAGGTTGGGCTTCGGAATCGTTTTCCGGGACGCCGGCTGGATGATCCTCCAGCGCGGGGATCTCAT
GCTGGAGTTCTTCGCCCACCCTAGGGGGAGGCTAACTGAAACACGGAAGGAGACAATACCGGAAGGAACC
CGCGCTATGACGGCAATAAAAAGACAGAATAAAACGCACGGTGTTGGGTCGTTTGTTCATAAACGCGGGG
TTCGGTCCCAGGGCTGGCACTCTGTCGATACCCCACCGAGACCCCATTGGGGCCAATACGCCCGCGTTTC
TTCCTTTTCCCCACCCCACCCCCCAAGTTCGGGTGAAGGCCCAGGGCTCGCAGCCAACGTCGGGGCGGCA
GGCCCTGCCATAGCCTCAGGTTACTCATATATACTTTAGATTGATTTAAAACTTCATTTTTAATTTAAAA
GGATCTAGGTGAAGATCCTTTTTGATAATCTCATGACCAAAATCCCTTAACGTGAGTTTTCGTTCCACTG
AGCGTCAGACCCCGTAGAAAAGATCAAAGGATCTTCTTGAGATCCTTTTTTTCTGCGCGTAATCTGCTGC
TTGCAAACAAAAAAACCACCGCTACCAGCGGTGGTTTGTTTGCCGGATCAAGAGCTACCAACTCTTTTTC
CGAAGGTAACTGGCTTCAGCAGAGCGCAGATACCAAATACTGTCCTTCTAGTGTAGCCGTAGTTAGGCCA
CCACTTCAAGAACTCTGTAGCACCGCCTACATACCTCGCTCTGCTAATCCTGTTACCAGTGGCTGCTGCC
AGTGGCGATAAGTCGTGTCTTACCGGGTTGGACTCAAGACGATAGTTACCGGATAAGGCGCAGCGGTCGG
GCTGAACGGGGGGTTCGTGCACACAGCCCAGCTTGGAGCGAACGACCTACACCGAACTGAGATACCTACA
GCGTGAGCTATGAGAAAGCGCCACGCTTCCCGAAGGGAGAAAGGCGGACAGGTATCCGGTAAGCGGCAGG
GTCGGAACAGGAGAGCGCACGAGGGAGCTTCCAGGGGGAAACGCCTGGTATCTTTATAGTCCTGTCGGGT
TTCGCCACCTCTGACTTGAGCGTCGATTTTTGTGATGCTCGTCAGGGGGGCGGAGCCTATGGAAAAACGC
CAGCAACGCGGCCTTTTTACGGTTCCTGGCCTTTTGCTGGCCTTTTGCTCACATGTTCTTTCCTGCGTTA
TCCCCTGATTCTGTGGATAACCGTATTACCGCCATGCAT
Features (pLannotate 1.2.2; 16 found; start..end, strand, type, name):
     61..364     +  enhancer       CMV enhancer: human cytomegalovirus immediate early enhancer
    365..568     +  promoter       CMV promoter: human cytomegalovirus (CMV) immediate early promoter
    591..634     +  misc_feature   MCS (fragment): multiple cloning site
    636..1097    +  CDS            SOD1: SODC_HUMAN - Experimental evidence at protein level: Swiss-Prot protein existence level 1. Destroys radicals which are normally produced within the cells and which are toxic to biological systems. From Homo sapiens (Human).
   1100..1132    +  misc_feature   MCS (fragment): multiple cloning site
   1134..1853    +  CDS            AcGFP1: Aequorea coerulescens GFP mammalian codon-optimized
   1869..1952    +  CDS            large T antigen (fragment): large T antigen from SV40 (simian virus 40)
   1975..2096    +  polyA_signal   SV40 poly(A) signal: SV40 polyadenylation signal
   2130..2558    -  rep_origin     f1 ori (sequence partly withheld): f1 bacteriophage origin of replication; arrow indicates direction of (+) strand synthesis
   2585..2689    +  promoter       AmpR promoter: bla
   2691..3048    +  promoter       SV40 promoter: SV40 enhancer and early promoter
   3083..3877    +  CDS            NeoR/KanR: aminoglycoside phosphotransferase from Tn5; aph(3')-II (or nptII); confers resistance to neomycin, kanamycin, and G418 (Geneticin®)
   3898..4050    +  CDS            ble (fragment): BLE_KLEPN - Experimental evidence at protein level: Swiss-Prot protein existence level 1. Binding protein with a strong affinity to the bleomycin family of antibiotics. Binds to CL990; an antimitotic-antibiotic compound. From Klebsiella pneumoniae.
   4109..4156    +  polyA_signal   HSV TK poly(A) signal: herpes simplex virus thymidine kinase polyadenylation signal (Cole and Stacy, 1985)
   4247..4263    -  polyA_signal   bGH poly(A) signal (fragment): bovine growth hormone polyadenylation signal
   4485..5073    +  rep_origin     ori: high-copy-number ColE1/pMB1/pBR322/pUC origin of replication
