[The description below was written by a language model from this plasmid's Addgene catalogue record and pLannotate feature annotations shown in this document.]
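Description:
pSOD1E133K-AcGFP1 is a mammalian expression plasmid built on the Clontech pAcGFP1-N1 backbone, about 5.2 kb in total, that expresses a mutant form of human superoxide dismutase 1 (SOD1) fused to a green fluorescent protein. It is propagated in E. coli as a high-copy plasmid through a pUC-type ColE1 origin and selected with kanamycin. The single NeoR/KanR (Tn5 aminoglycoside phosphotransferase) gene sits downstream of tandem bacterial (bla) and SV40 early promoters and ends in an HSV TK polyadenylation signal, so the same marker gives kanamycin resistance in bacteria and can support G418 selection of transfected mammalian cells. An f1 origin is also present. The short large T antigen, ble and bGH poly(A) fragments in the annotation appear to be backbone remnants rather than functional parts.

The expression cassette is driven by the human cytomegalovirus immediate early enhancer and promoter. The SOD1 coding sequence carrying the E133K substitution lies between residual multiple cloning site fragments, having been inserted between EcoRI and SalI sites that remain intact. It is followed by mammalian codon-optimized AcGFP1 from Aequorea coerulescens, giving a C-terminal fluorescent tag, and by an SV40 poly(A) signal. The record lists the insert as 720 bp, whereas the annotated SOD1 coding region spans roughly 460 bp and AcGFP1 is 720 bp, so the listed figure may not refer to SOD1 alone. According to the depositor, the mutation is one catalogued in an ALS mutation database. It was introduced by a PCR mutagenesis method using two outer and two mutation-site primers, and part of the plasmid derives from an earlier SOD1 A4V-AcGFP1 construct. The stated purpose is expression of SOD1 E133K in mammalian cells, where the GFP fusion allows the mutant protein to be visualised. The associated publication concerns human mitochondrial protein interactions linked to neurodegeneration.
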