Addgene plasmid #83442: pSOD1E133K-AcGFP1
Purpose: Expresses SOD1E133K in mammalian cells.
Depositing lab: Mohan Babu. Depositing organization: University of Regina. Publication: A Map of Human Mitochondrial Protein Interactions Linked to Neurodegeneration Reveals New Mechanisms of Redox Homeostasis and NF-kappaB Signaling. Malty RH, Aoki H, Kumar A, Phanse S, Amin S, Zhang Q, Minic Z, Goebels F, Musso G, Wu Z, Abou-Tok H, Meyer M, Deineko V, Kassir S, Sidhu V, Jessulat M, Scott NE, Xiong X, Vlasblom J, Prasad B, Foster LJ, Alberio T, Garavaglia B, Yu H, Bader GD, Nakamura K, Parkinson J, Babu M. Cell Syst. 2017 Nov 7. pii: S2405-4712(17)30447-7. doi: 10.1016/j.cels.2017.10.010. PubMed 29128334.
Backbone
  Vector backbone: pAcGFP1-N1
  Backbone manufacturer: Clontech
  Backbone size w/o insert (bp): 4700
  Total vector size (bp): 5184
  Vector type: Mammalian Expression
Growth in bacteria
  Bacterial resistance: Kanamycin, 50 μg/mL
  Growth temperature: 37°C
  Growth strain: DH5alpha
  Copy number: High Copy
Gene/Insert
  Gene/Insert name: SOD1
  Species: H. sapiens (human)
  Insert size (bp): 720
  Mutation: E133K
  Entrez Gene: SOD1 (a.k.a. ALS, ALS1, HEL-S-44, IPOA, SOD, STAHP, hSod1, homodimer)
  Promoter: CMV
  Tag / fusion protein: AcGFP1 (C terminal on insert)
  Cloning method: Restriction Enzyme; 5′ cloning site EcoRI (not destroyed); 3′ cloning site SalI (not destroyed)
  Sequencing primers: 5′ CMF_F; 3′ AcGFP1_R (GGCCATTCACATCGCCATTC)
Resource information
  A portion of this plasmid was derived from a plasmid made by: Elizabeth Fisher( pF147 pSOD1A4VAcGFP1, #26408).
Terms and licenses: Academic/Nonprofit Terms; Industry Terms: Not Available to Industry
Depositor comments: Mutation (described in http://alsod.iop.kcl.ac.uk/) was created using the method described in PMID: 17446874. Two outer and two mutation-site primers were used. The mutated PCR product and the backbone vector were digested using EcoRI and SalI, gel purified and ligated.
How to cite: pSOD1E133K-AcGFP1 was a gift from Mohan Babu (Addgene plasmid # 83442 ; http://n2t.net/addgene:83442 ; RRID:Addgene_83442)
