>Addgene plasmid #83442 | pSOD1E133K-AcGFP1 | depositor partial sequence | sequence record 159064 | CMV_F
AGCTTCGAATTCCATGGCGACGAAGGCCGTGTGCGTGCTGAAGGGCGACGGCCCAGTGCAGGGCATCATC
AATTTCGAGCAGAAGGAAAGTAATGGACCAGTGAAGGTGTGGGGAAGCATTAAAGGACTGACTGAAGGCC
TGCATGGATTCCATGTTCATGAGTTTGGAGATAATACAGCAGGCTGTACCAGTGCAGGTCCTCACTTTAA
TCCTCTATCCAGAAAACACGGTGGGCCAAAGGATGAAGAGAGGCATGTTGGAGACTTGGGCAATGTGACT
GCTGACAAAGATGGTGTGGCCGATGTGTCTATTGAAGATTCTGTGATCTCACTCTCAGGAGACCATTGCA
TCATTGGCCGCACACTGGTGGTCCATGAAAAAGCAGATGACTTGGGCAAAGGTGGAAATAAAGAAAGTAC
AAAGACAGGAAACGCTGGAAGTCGTTTGGCTTGTGGTGTAATTGGGATCGCCCAAGGGTCGACGGTACCG
CGGGCCCGGGATCCACCGGTCATGGTGAGCAAGGGCGCCGAGCTGTTCACCGGCATCGTGCCCATCCTGA
TCGAGCTGAATGGCGATGTGAATGGCCACAAGTTCAGCGTGAGCGGCGAGGGCGAGGGCGATGCCACCTA
CGGCAAGCTGACCCTGAAGTTCATCTGCACCACCGGCAAGCTGCCTGTGCCCTGGCCCACCCTGGTGACC
ACCCTGAGCTACGGCGTGCAGTGCTTCTCACGCTACCCCGATCACATGAAGCAGCACGACTTCTTCAAGA
GCGCCATGCCTGAGGGCTACATCCAGGAGCGCACCATCTTCTTCGAGGATGACGGCAACTACAAGTCGCG
CGCCGAGGTGAAGTTCGAGGGCGATACCCTGGTGAATCGCATCGAGCTGACCGGCACCGATTTCAAGGAG
GATGGCAACATCCTGG
