>Addgene plasmid #83442 | pSOD1E133K-AcGFP1 | depositor partial sequence | sequence record 159065 | AcGFP1_R (GGCCATTCACATCGCCATTC)
TATTGACGTCAATGACGGTAAATGGCCCGCCTGGCATTATGCCCAGTACATGACCTTATGGGACTTTCCT
ACTTGGCAGTACATCTACGTATTAGTCATCGCTATTACCATGGTGATGCGGTTTTGGCAGTACATCAATG
GGCGTGGATAGCGGTTTGACTCACGGGGATTTCCAAGTCTCCACCCCATTGACGTCAATGGGAGTTTGTT
TTGGCACCAAAATCAACGGGACTTTCCAAAATGTCGTAACAACTCCGCCCCATTGACGCAAATGGGCGGT
AGGCGTGTACGGTGGGAGGTCTATATAAGCAGAGCTGGTTTAGTGAACCGTCAGATCCGCTAGCGCTACC
GGACTCAGATCTCGAGCTCAAGCTTCGAATTCCATGGCGACGAAGGCCGTGTGCGTGCTGAAGGGCGACG
GCCCAGTGCAGGGCATCATCAATTTCGAGCAGAAGGAAAGTAATGGACCAGTGAAGGTGTGGGGAAGCAT
TAAAGGACTGACTGAAGGCCTGCATGGATTCCATGTTCATGAGTTTGGAGATAATACAGCAGGCTGTACC
AGTGCAGGTCCTCACTTTAATCCTCTATCCAGAAAACACGGTGGGCCAAAGGATGAAGAGAGGCATGTTG
GAGACTTGGGCAATGTGACTGCTGACAAAGATGGTGTGGCCGATGTGTCTATTGAAGATTCTGTGATCTC
ACTCTCAGGAGACCATTGCATCATTGGCCGCACACTGGTGGTCCATGAAAAAGCAGATGACTTGGGCAAA
GGTGGAAATAAAGAAAGTACAAAGACAGGAAACGCTGGAAGTCGTTTGGCTTGTGGTGTAATTGGGATCG
CCCAAGGGTCGACGGTACCGCGGGCCCGGGATCCACCGGTCATGGTGAGCAAGGGCGCCGAGCTGT
