>Addgene plasmid #83442 | pSOD1E133K-AcGFP1 | addgene partial sequence | sequence record 165669 | CMV-F 5'-CGCAAATGGGCGGTAGGCGTG-3'
CTATATAAGCAGAGCTGGTTTAGTGAACCGTCAGATCCGCTAGCGCTACCGGACTCAGATCTCGAGCTCA
AGCTTCGAATTCCATGGCGACGAAGGCCGTGTGCGTGCTGAAGGGCGACGGCCCAGTGCAGGGCATCATC
AATTTCGAGCAGAAGGAAAGTAATGGACCAGTGAAGGTGTGGGGAAGCATTAAAGGACTGACTGAAGGCC
TGCATGGATTCCATGTTCATGAGTTTGGAGATAATACAGCAGGCTGTACCAGTGCAGGTCCTCACTTTAA
TCCTCTATCCAGAAAACACGGTGGGCCAAAGGATGAAGAGAGGCATGTTGGAGACTTGGGCAATGTGACT
GCTGACAAAGATGGTGTGGCCGATGTGTCTATTGAAGATTCTGTGATCTCACTCTCAGGAGACCATTGCA
TCATTGGCCGCACACTGGTGGTCCATGAAAAAGCAGATGACTTGGGCAAAGGTGGAAATAAAGAAAGTAC
AAAGACAGGAAACGCTGGAAGTCGTTTGGCTTGTGGTGTAATTGGGATCGCCCAAGGGTCGACGGTACCG
CGGGCCCGGGATCCACCGGTCATGGTGAGCAAGGGCGCCGAGCTGTTCACCGGCATCGTGCCCATCCTGA
TCGAGCTGAATGGCGATGTGAATGGCCACAAGTTCAGCGTGAGCGGCGAGGGCGAGGGCGATGCCACCTA
CGGCAAGCTGACCCTGAAGTTCATCTGCACCACCGGCAAGCTGCCTGTGCCCTGGCCCACCCTGGTGACC
ACCCTGAGCTACGGCGTGCAGTGCTTCTCACGCTACCCCGATCACATGAAGCAGCACGACTTCTTCAAGA
GCGCCATGCCTGAGGGCTACATCCAGGAGCGCACCATCTTCTTCGAGGATGACGGCAACTACAAGTCGCG
CGCCGAGGTGAAGTTCGAGGGCGATACCCTGGTGA
