>Addgene plasmid #83442 | pSOD1E133K-AcGFP1 | addgene partial sequence | sequence record 165670 | F1ori-F 5'-GTGGACTCTTGTTCCAAACTGG-3'
CCCTATCTCGGTCTATTCTTTTGATTTATAAGGGATTTTGCCGATTTCGGCCTATTGGTTAAAAAATGAG
CTGATTTAACAAAAATTTAACGCGAATTTTAACAAAATATTAACGCTTACAATTTACGCCTTAAGATACA
TTGATGAGTTTGGACAAACCACAACTAGAATGCAGTGAAAAAAATGCTTTATTTGTGAAATTTGTGATGC
TATTGCTTTATTTGTAACCATTATAAGCTGCAATAAACAAGTTAACAACAACAATTGCATTCATTTTATG
TTTCAGGTTCAGGGGGAGGTGTGGGAGGTTTTTTAAAGCAAGTAAAACCTCTACAAATGTGGTATGGCTG
ATTATGATCTAGAGTCGCGGCCGCTCACTTGTACAGCTCATCCATGCCGTGGGTGATGGCGGCGGCGGTC
ACGAAGCCGAAGTAGATCATGTGATCGCGCTTCTCGTTGGGGTCCTTGGACAGGGCGCTCTGGGTGGACA
GGTAGTGGTTATCGGGCAGCAGCACAGGGCCATCGCCGATGGGGGTATTCTGCTGGTAGTGGTCGGCCAG
CTGCACGCTGCCATCCTCGATGTTGTGGCGGATCTTGAAGTTCACCTTGATGCCATTCTTGGCCTTGTCG
GTCATGATGTACACATTGTGGGCGTTGTAGTTGTACTCCATCTTATTGCCCAGGATGTTGCCATCCTCCT
TGAAATCGGTGCCGGTCAGCTCGATGCGATTCACCAGGGTATCGCCCTCGAACTTCACCTCGGCGCGCGA
CTTGTAGTTGCCGTCATCCTCGAAGAAGATGGTGCGCTCCTGGATGTAGCCCTCAGGCATGGCGCTCTTG
AAGAAGTCGTGCTGCTTCATGTGATCGGGGTAGCGTGAGAAGCACTGCACGCCGTAGCTCAGGGTGGTCA
CCAGGGTGGGCCAGGGCACAGGCAGCTTGCCGGTGGTGCAGATGAACTTCAGGGTCAGCTTGCCGTAGGT
GGCATCGC
